Addgene plasmid #224286: pcDNA3.1(+) R-Ras1(G38C)
Purpose: Cell transfection and expression of R-Ras1 (G38C)
Depositing lab: Kevan Shokat. Depositing organization: University of California, San Francisco (UCSF). Publication: Targeting Ras-, Rho-, and Rab-family GTPases via a conserved cryptic pocket. Morstein J, Bowcut V, Fernando M, Yang Y, Zhu L, Jenkins ML, Evans JT, Guiley KZ, Peacock DM, Krahnke S, Lin Z, Taran KA, Huang BJ, Stephen AG, Burke JE, Lightstone FC, Shokat KM. Cell. 2024 Sep 6:S0092-8674(24)00908-5. doi: 10.1016/j.cell.2024.08.017. PubMed 39255801.
Backbone
  Vector backbone: pcDNA3.1(+)
  Vector type: Mammalian Expression
Growth in bacteria
  Bacterial resistance: Ampicillin, 100 μg/mL
  Growth temperature: 37°C
  Growth strain: DH5alpha
  Copy number: Unknown
Gene/Insert
  Gene/Insert name: R-Ras1
  Species: H. sapiens (human)
  Mutation: G38C
  Entrez Gene: RRAS (a.k.a. R-Ras)
  Cloning method: Gene Synthesis
Terms and licenses: Academic/Nonprofit Terms; Industry Terms: Not Available to Industry
How to cite: pcDNA3.1(+) R-Ras1(G38C) was a gift from Kevan Shokat (Addgene plasmid # 224286 ; http://n2t.net/addgene:224286 ; RRID:Addgene_224286)
