[The description below was written by a language model from this plasmid's Addgene catalogue record and pLannotate feature annotations shown in this document.]
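Description:
pcDNA3.1(+) R-Ras1(G38C) is a mammalian expression plasmid of about 6 kb, built on the pcDNA3.1(+) backbone and intended for transfection into cultured cells to express a mutant form of the human small GTPase R-Ras (gene RRAS). It is propagated in E. coli through a high-copy ColE1/pUC-type origin and selected with ampicillin via the β-lactamase gene under its own promoter. An f1 phage origin is also present, which in principle allows single-stranded DNA production. For selection in mammalian cells, the backbone carries a neomycin phosphotransferase cassette driven by the SV40 enhancer/early promoter and ended by the SV40 polyadenylation signal, which allows G418 selection of stable transfectants. The short annotated fragments (bom, HIV-1 LTR, ble, lacI, and the lac promoter/operator region) appear to be backbone remnants or partial similarity matches rather than functional parts of the design.

The payload is a synthesised RRAS open reading frame of roughly 650 bp, placed downstream of the human cytomegalovirus immediate-early enhancer and promoter and followed by the bovine growth hormone polyadenylation signal, giving strong constitutive expression. A T7 promoter between the CMV promoter and the coding sequence permits in vitro transcription and serves as a common sequencing priming site. No epitope tag or reporter is annotated. The insert carries a G38C substitution, replacing a glycine with a cysteine. The record does not explain the rationale for this change, but the associated publication concerns targeting Ras-, Rho- and Rab-family GTPases through a conserved cryptic pocket, so the construct was presumably used in cell-based work within that study.
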