Features (pLannotate 1.2.2; 20 found; start..end, strand, type, name):
     28..80      -  misc_feature   bom (fragment): basis of mobility region from pBR322
    235..614     +  enhancer       CMV enhancer: human cytomegalovirus immediate early enhancer
    615..818     +  promoter       CMV promoter: human cytomegalovirus (CMV) immediate early promoter
    814..847     +  LTR            5' LTR (truncated) (fragment): truncated 5' long terminal repeat (LTR) from HIV-1
    863..881     +  promoter       T7 promoter: promoter for bacteriophage T7 RNA polymerase
    923..1576    +  CDS            RRAS: RRAS_HUMAN - Experimental evidence at protein level: Swiss-Prot protein existence level 1. Regulates the organization of the actin cytoskeleton (PubMed:16537651, PubMed:18270267). With OSPBL3, modulates integrin beta-1 (ITGB1) activity (PubMed:18270267). From Homo sapiens (Human).
   1599..1823    +  polyA_signal   bGH poly(A) signal: bovine growth hormone polyadenylation signal
   1827..1848    +  promoter       SV40 promoter (fragment): SV40 enhancer and early promoter
   1869..2297    +  rep_origin     f1 ori (sequence partly withheld): f1 bacteriophage origin of replication; arrow indicates direction of (+) strand synthesis
   2311..2640    +  promoter       SV40 promoter: SV40 enhancer and early promoter
   2707..3498    +  CDS            neo: KKA2_KLEPN - Also known as kan, nptII. Experimental evidence at protein level: Swiss-Prot protein existence level 1. Resistance to kanamycin, neomycin, paromomycin, ribostamycin, butirosin and gentamicin B. From Klebsiella pneumoniae.
   3522..3680    +  CDS            ble (fragment): BLE_KLEPN - Experimental evidence at protein level: Swiss-Prot protein existence level 1. Binding protein with a strong affinity to the bleomycin family of antibiotics. Binds to CL990; an antimitotic-antibiotic compound. From Klebsiella pneumoniae.
   3675..3796    +  polyA_signal   SV40 poly(A) signal: SV40 polyadenylation signal
   3869..3885    -  protein_bind   lac operator: The lac repressor binds to the lac operator to inhibit transcription in E. coli. This inhibition can be relieved by adding lactose or isopropyl-β-D-thiogalactopyranoside (IPTG). lac repressor encoded by lacI
   3893..3923    -  promoter       lac promoter: promoter for the E. coli lac operon
   3938..3959    -  protein_bind   CAP binding site: CAP binding activates transcription in the presence of cAMP. E. coli catabolite activator protein
   3972..4064    -  CDS            lacI (fragment): lac repressor; lacI; The lac repressor binds to the lac operator to inhibit transcription in E. coli. This inhibition can be relieved by adding lactose or isopropyl-β-D-thiogalactopyranoside (IPTG).
   4247..4835    -  rep_origin     ori: high-copy-number ColE1/pMB1/pBR322/pUC origin of replication
   5006..5866    -  CDS            AmpR: β-lactamase; bla; confers resistance to ampicillin, carbenicillin, and related antibiotics
   5867..5971    -  promoter       AmpR promoter: bla
>Addgene plasmid #224286 | pcDNA3.1(+) R-Ras1(G38C) | addgene full sequence | sequence record 445664 | Addgene NGS Result
GACGGATCGGGAGATCTCCCGATCCCCTATGGTGCACTCTCAGTACAATCTGCTCTGATGCCGCATAGTT
AAGCCAGTATCTGCTCCCTGCTTGTGTGTTGGAGGTCGCTGAGTAGTGCGCGAGCAAAATTTAAGCTACA
ACAAGGCAAGGCTTGACCGACAATTGCATGAAGAATCTGCTTAGGGTTAGGCGTTTTGCGCTGCTTCGCG
ATGTACGGGCCAGATATACGCGTTGACATTGATTATTGACTAGTTATTAATAGTAATCAATTACGGGGTC
ATTAGTTCATAGCCCATATATGGAGTTCCGCGTTACATAACTTACGGTAAATGGCCCGCCTGGCTGACCG
CCCAACGACCCCCGCCCATTGACGTCAATAATGACGTATGTTCCCATAGTAACGCCAATAGGGACTTTCC
ATTGACGTCAATGGGTGGAGTATTTACGGTAAACTGCCCACTTGGCAGTACATCAAGTGTATCATATGCC
AAGTACGCCCCCTATTGACGTCAATGACGGTAAATGGCCCGCCTGGCATTATGCCCAGTACATGACCTTA
TGGGACTTTCCTACTTGGCAGTACATCTACGTATTAGTCATCGCTATTACCATGGTGATGCGGTTTTGGC
AGTACATCAATGGGCGTGGATAGCGGTTTGACTCACGGGGATTTCCAAGTCTCCACCCCATTGACGTCAA
TGGGAGTTTGTTTTGGCACCAAAATCAACGGGACTTTCCAAAATGTCGTAACAACTCCGCCCCATTGACG
CAAATGGGCGGTAGGCGTGTACGGTGGGAGGTCTATATAAGCAGAGCTCTCTGGCTAACTAGAGAACCCA
CTGCTTACTGGCTTATCGAAATTAATACGACTCACTATAGGGAGACCCAAGCTGGCTAGCGTTTAAACTT
AAGCTTGCCACCATGAGCAGCGGGGCGGCGTCCGGGACAGGGCGGGGGCGGCCCCGGGGCGGGGGACCTG
GGCCCGGGGACCCCCCGCCCAGCGAGACACACAAGCTGGTGGTCGTGGGCGGCTGCGGCGTGGGCAAGAG
CGCGCTGACCATCCAGTTCATCCAGTCCTACTTCGTGTCTGACTACGACCCCACTATTGAGGACTCCTAC
ACGAAGATCTGCAGTGTGGATGGCATCCCAGCCCGGCTGGACATCCTGGACACCGCGGGCCAGGAAGAGT
TCGGGGCCATGAGAGAGCAGTACATGCGTGCTGGCCACGGCTTCCTGCTGGTGTTCGCCATTAACGACCG
GCAGAGTTTCAACGAGGTGGGCAAGCTCTTCACGCAGATTCTGCGGGTCAAGGACCGCGACGACTTCCCC
GTTGTGTTGGTCGGGAACAAGGCAGATCTGGAGTCACAGCGCCAGGTCCCCCGATCAGAAGCCTCTGCCT
TCGGCGCCTCCCACCACGTGGCCTACTTTGAGGCCTCGGCCAAACTGCGTCTCAACGTGGACGAGGCTTT
TGAGCAGCTGGTGCGGGCTGTCCGGAAATACCAGGAACAAGAGCTCCCACCGAGCCCTCCCAGTGCCCCC
AGGAAGAAGGGCGGGGGCTGCCCCTGCGTCCTCCTGTAGACCCGCTGATCAGCCTCGACTGTGCCTTCTA
GTTGCCAGCCATCTGTTGTTTGCCCCTCCCCCGTGCCTTCCTTGACCCTGGAAGGTGCCACTCCCACTGT
CCTTTCCTAATAAAATGAGGAAATTGCATCGCATTGTCTGAGTAGGTGTCATTCTATTCTGGGGGGTGGG
GTGGGGCAGGACAGCAAGGGGGAGGATTGGGAAGACAATAGCAGGCATGCTGGGGATGCGGTGGGCTCTA
TGGCTTCTGAGGCGGAAAGAACCAGCTGGGGCTCTAGGGGGTATCCCC
[124 nt withheld, positions 1869-1992]
C
[91 nt withheld, positions 1994-2084]
A
[49 nt withheld, positions 2086-2134]
CCTTTGACGTTGGAGTCCACGTTCTTT
[37 nt withheld, positions 2162-2198]
ACCCTATCTCGGTCTATTCTTTTGATTTATAAGGGATTTTGCCGATTTCGGCCTATTGGTTAAAAAATGA
GCTGATTTAACAAAAATTTAACGCGAATTAATTCTGTGGAATGTGTGTCAGTTAGGGTGTGGAAAGTCCC
CAGGCTCCCCAGCAGGCAGAAGTATGCAAAGCATGCATCTCAATTAGTCAGCAACCAGGTGTGGAAAGTC
CCCAGGCTCCCCAGCAGGCAGAAGTATGCAAAGCATGCATCTCAATTAGTCAGCAACCATAGTCCCGCCC
CTAACTCCGCCCATCCCGCCCCTAACTCCGCCCAGTTCCGCCCATTCTCCGCCCCATGGCTGACTAATTT
TTTTTATTTATGCAGAGGCCGAGGCCGCCTCTGCCTCTGAGCTATTCCAGAAGTAGTGAGGAGGCTTTTT
TGGAGGCCTAGGCTTTTGCAAAAAGCTCCCGGGAGCTTGTATATCCATTTTCGGATCTGATCAAGAGACA
GGATGAGGATCGTTTCGCATGATTGAACAAGATGGATTGCACGCAGGTTCTCCGGCCGCTTGGGTGGAGA
GGCTATTCGGCTATGACTGGGCACAACAGACAATCGGCTGCTCTGATGCCGCCGTGTTCCGGCTGTCAGC
GCAGGGGCGCCCGGTTCTTTTTGTCAAGACCGACCTGTCCGGTGCCCTGAATGAACTGCAGGACGAGGCA
GCGCGGCTATCGTGGCTGGCCACGACGGGCGTTCCTTGCGCAGCTGTGCTCGACGTTGTCACTGAAGCGG
GAAGGGACTGGCTGCTATTGGGCGAAGTGCCGGGGCAGGATCTCCTGTCATCTCACCTTGCTCCTGCCGA
GAAAGTATCCATCATGGCTGATGCAATGCGGCGGCTGCATACGCTTGATCCGGCTACCTGCCCATTCGAC
CACCAAGCGAAACATCGCATCGAGCGAGCACGTACTCGGATGGAAGCCGGTCTTGTCGATCAGGATGATC
TGGACGAAGAGCATCAGGGGCTCGCGCCAGCCGAACTGTTCGCCAGGCTCAAGGCGCGCATGCCCGACGG
CGAGGATCTCGTCGTGACCCATGGCGATGCCTGCTTGCCGAATATCATGGTGGAAAATGGCCGCTTTTCT
GGATTCATCGACTGTGGCCGGCTGGGTGTGGCGGACCGCTATCAGGACATAGCGTTGGCTACCCGTGATA
TTGCTGAAGAGCTTGGCGGCGAATGGGCTGACCGCTTCCTCGTGCTTTACGGTATCGCCGCTCCCGATTC
GCAGCGCATCGCCTTCTATCGCCTTCTTGACGAGTTCTTCTGAGCGGGACTCTGGGGTTCGAAATGACCG
ACCAAGCGACGCCCAACCTGCCATCACGAGATTTCGATTCCACCGCCGCCTTCTATGAAAGGTTGGGCTT
CGGAATCGTTTTCCGGGACGCCGGCTGGATGATCCTCCAGCGCGGGGATCTCATGCTGGAGTTCTTCGCC
CACCCCAACTTGTTTATTGCAGCTTATAATGGTTACAAATAAAGCAATAGCATCACAAATTTCACAAATA
AAGCATTTTTTTCACTGCATTCTAGTTGTGGTTTGTCCAAACTCATCAATGTATCTTATCATGTCTGTAT
ACCGTCGACCTCTAGCTAGAGCTTGGCGTAATCATGGTCATAGCTGTTTCCTGTGTGAAATTGTTATCCG
CTCACAATTCCACACAACATACGAGCCGGAAGCATAAAGTGTAAAGCCTGGGGTGCCTAATGAGTGAGCT
AACTCACATTAATTGCGTTGCGCTCACTGCCCGCTTTCCAGTCGGGAAACCTGTCGTGCCAGCTGCATTA
ATGAATCGGCCAACGCGCGGGGAGAGGCGGTTTGCGTATTGGGCGCTCTTCCGCTTCCTCGCTCACTGAC
TCGCTGCGCTCGGTCGTTCGGCTGCGGCGAGCGGTATCAGCTCACTCAAAGGCGGTAATACGGTTATCCA
CAGAATCAGGGGATAACGCAGGAAAGAACATGTGAGCAAAAGGCCAGCAAAAGGCCAGGAACCGTAAAAA
GGCCGCGTTGCTGGCGTTTTTCCATAGGCTCCGCCCCCCTGACGAGCATCACAAAAATCGACGCTCAAGT
CAGAGGTGGCGAAACCCGACAGGACTATAAAGATACCAGGCGTTTCCCCCTGGAAGCTCCCTCGTGCGCT
CTCCTGTTCCGACCCTGCCGCTTACCGGATACCTGTCCGCCTTTCTCCCTTCGGGAAGCGTGGCGCTTTC
TCATAGCTCACGCTGTAGGTATCTCAGTTCGGTGTAGGTCGTTCGCTCCAAGCTGGGCTGTGTGCACGAA
CCCCCCGTTCAGCCCGACCGCTGCGCCTTATCCGGTAACTATCGTCTTGAGTCCAACCCGGTAAGACACG
ACTTATCGCCACTGGCAGCAGCCACTGGTAACAGGATTAGCAGAGCGAGGTATGTAGGCGGTGCTACAGA
GTTCTTGAAGTGGTGGCCTAACTACGGCTACACTAGAAGAACAGTATTTGGTATCTGCGCTCTGCTGAAG
CCAGTTACCTTCGGAAAAAGAGTTGGTAGCTCTTGATCCGGCAAACAAACCACCGCTGGTAGCGGTGGTT
TTTTTGTTTGCAAGCAGCAGATTACGCGCAGAAAAAAAGGATCTCAAGAAGATCCTTTGATCTTTTCTAC
GGGGTCTGACGCTCAGTGGAACGAAAACTCACGTTAAGGGATTTTGGTCATGAGATTATCAAAAAGGATC
TTCACCTAGATCCTTTTAAATTAAAAATGAAGTTTTAAATCAATCTAAAGTATATATGAGTAAACTTGGT
CTGACAGTTACCAATGCTTAATCAGTGAGGCACCTATCTCAGCGATCTGTCTATTTCGTTCATCCATAGT
TGCCTGACTCCCCGTCGTGTAGATAACTACGATACGGGAGGGCTTACCATCTGGCCCCAGTGCTGCAATG
ATACCGCGAGACCCACGCTCACCGGCTCCAGATTTATCAGCAATAAACCAGCCAGCCGGAAGGGCCGAGC
GCAGAAGTGGTCCTGCAACTTTATCCGCCTCCATCCAGTCTATTAATTGTTGCCGGGAAGCTAGAGTAAG
TAGTTCGCCAGTTAATAGTTTGCGCAACGTTGTTGCCATTGCTACAGGCATCGTGGTGTCACGCTCGTCG
TTTGGTATGGCTTCATTCAGCTCCGGTTCCCAACGATCAAGGCGAGTTACATGATCCCCCATGTTGTGCA
AAAAAGCGGTTAGCTCCTTCGGTCCTCCGATCGTTGTCAGAAGTAAGTTGGCCGCAGTGTTATCACTCAT
GGTTATGGCAGCACTGCATAATTCTCTTACTGTCATGCCATCCGTAAGATGCTTTTCTGTGACTGGTGAG
TACTCAACCAAGTCATTCTGAGAATAGTGTATGCGGCGACCGAGTTGCTCTTGCCCGGCGTCAATACGGG
ATAATACCGCGCCACATAGCAGAACTTTAAAAGTGCTCATCATTGGAAAACGTTCTTCGGGGCGAAAACT
CTCAAGGATCTTACCGCTGTTGAGATCCAGTTCGATGTAACCCACTCGTGCACCCAACTGATCTTCAGCA
TCTTTTACTTTCACCAGCGTTTCTGGGTGAGCAAAAACAGGAAGGCAAAATGCCGCAAAAAAGGGAATAA
GGGCGACACGGAAATGTTGAATACTCATACTCTTCCTTTTTCAATATTATTGAAGCATTTATCAGGGTTA
TTGTCTCATGAGCGGATACATATTTGAATGTATTTAGAAAAATAAACAAATAGGGGTTCCGCGCACATTT
CCCCGAAAAGTGCCACCTGACGTC
